Addgene plasmid #86744: mCherry-UVRAG S498A
Purpose: N-terminal mCherry-tagged protein expression in mammalian cells
Depositing lab: Do-Hyung Kim. Publication: mTORC1 phosphorylates UVRAG to negatively regulate autophagosome and endosome maturation. Kim YM, Jung CH, Seo M, Kim EK, Park JM, Bae SS, Kim DH. Mol Cell. 2015 Jan 22;57(2):207-18. doi: 10.1016/j.molcel.2014.11.013. Epub 2014 Dec 18. PubMed 25533187.
Backbone
  Vector backbone: pmCherry-1
  Vector type: Mammalian Expression
Growth in bacteria
  Bacterial resistance: Kanamycin, 50 μg/mL
  Growth temperature: 37°C
  Growth strain: DH5alpha
  Copy number: High Copy
Gene/Insert
  Gene/Insert name: human UVRAG
  Species: H. sapiens (human)
  Insert size (bp): 2100
  Mutation: S498A
  Entrez Gene: UVRAG (a.k.a. DHTX, VPS38, p63)
  Promoter: CMV
  Tag / fusion protein: mCherry (N terminal on backbone)
  Cloning method: Unknown
  Sequencing primers: 5′ CMV-F
Terms and licenses: Academic/Nonprofit Terms; Industry Terms: Not Available to Industry
Depositor comments: IMAGE: 6186859
How to cite: mCherry-UVRAG S498A was a gift from Do-Hyung Kim (Addgene plasmid # 86744 ; http://n2t.net/addgene:86744 ; RRID:Addgene_86744)
