[The description below was written by a language model from this plasmid's Addgene catalogue record and pLannotate feature annotations shown in this document.]
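Description:
mCherry-UVRAG S498A is a mammalian expression plasmid of about 6.8 kb, built on the pmCherry-1 backbone, that produces human UVRAG fused at its N-terminus to the red fluorescent protein mCherry. Transcription is driven by the human cytomegalovirus immediate-early enhancer and promoter. The mCherry coding sequence comes first, followed by a short remnant of the multiple cloning site that acts as a linker, then the roughly 2.1 kb UVRAG open reading frame, and finally an SV40 polyadenylation signal. The small large T antigen fragment annotated just upstream of the poly(A) signal is most likely part of the SV40 late region that carries that signal, not a functional element. The insert carries a serine-to-alanine substitution at residue 498, which removes a potential phosphorylation site. The depositor notes that the cDNA derives from an IMAGE clone, and the cloning method is not recorded.

The plasmid is propagated in E. coli through a high-copy ColE1/pUC-type origin and selected with kanamycin. The Tn5 NeoR/KanR gene sits behind tandem bacterial (bla) and SV40 early promoters and ends in an HSV TK polyadenylation signal, so the same cassette gives kanamycin resistance in bacteria and can support G418 selection in transfected mammalian cells. An f1 origin is also present. The short ble and bGH poly(A) fragments look like backbone remnants or annotation matches with no functional role.

The associated publication concerns mTORC1 phosphorylation of UVRAG and its negative regulation of autophagosome and endosome maturation. This suggests the construct serves as a phospho-deficient mutant for comparing the localisation and behaviour of fluorescently tagged UVRAG with the wild-type protein in live or fixed cells.
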