Features (pLannotate 1.2.2; 15 found; start..end, strand, type, name):
     61..364     +  enhancer       CMV enhancer: human cytomegalovirus immediate early enhancer
    365..568     +  promoter       CMV promoter: human cytomegalovirus (CMV) immediate early promoter
    613..1320    +  CDS            mCherry: mCherry is a basic (constitutively fluorescent) red fluorescent protein published in 2004, derived from Discosoma sp.. It is reported to be a very rapidly-maturing monomer with low acid sensitivity.
   1321..1339    +  misc_feature   MCS (fragment): multiple cloning site
   1348..3444    +  CDS            UVRAG: UVRAG_HUMAN - Experimental evidence at protein level: Swiss-Prot protein existence level 1. Involved in maintaining chromosomal stability. Promotes DNA double-strand break (DSB) repair by association with DNA-dependent protein kinase complex DNA-PK and activating it in non-homologous end joining (NHEJ) (PubMed:22542840). Required for centrosome stability and proper chromosome segregation (PubMed:22542840). From Homo sapiens (Human).
   3478..3562    +  CDS            large T antigen (fragment): large T antigen from SV40 (simian virus 40)
   3585..3706    +  polyA_signal   SV40 poly(A) signal: SV40 polyadenylation signal
   3740..4168    -  rep_origin     f1 ori (sequence partly withheld): f1 bacteriophage origin of replication; arrow indicates direction of (+) strand synthesis
   4195..4299    +  promoter       AmpR promoter: bla
   4301..4658    +  promoter       SV40 promoter: SV40 enhancer and early promoter
   4693..5487    +  CDS            NeoR/KanR: aminoglycoside phosphotransferase from Tn5; aph(3')-II (or nptII); confers resistance to neomycin, kanamycin, and G418 (Geneticin®)
   5508..5660    +  CDS            ble (fragment): BLE_KLEPN - Experimental evidence at protein level: Swiss-Prot protein existence level 1. Binding protein with a strong affinity to the bleomycin family of antibiotics. Binds to CL990; an antimitotic-antibiotic compound. From Klebsiella pneumoniae.
   5719..5766    +  polyA_signal   HSV TK poly(A) signal: herpes simplex virus thymidine kinase polyadenylation signal (Cole and Stacy, 1985)
   5857..5873    -  polyA_signal   bGH poly(A) signal (fragment): bovine growth hormone polyadenylation signal
   6095..6683    +  rep_origin     ori: high-copy-number ColE1/pMB1/pBR322/pUC origin of replication
>Addgene plasmid #86744 | mCherry-UVRAG S498A | addgene full sequence | sequence record 170511 | Addgene NGS Result
TAGTTATTAATAGTAATCAATTACGGGGTCATTAGTTCATAGCCCATATATGGAGTTCCGCGTTACATAA
CTTACGGTAAATGGCCCGCCTGGCTGACCGCCCAACGACCCCCGCCCATTGACGTCAATAATGACGTATG
TTCCCATAGTAACGCCAATAGGGACTTTCCATTGACGTCAATGGGTGGAGTATTTACGGTAAACTGCCCA
CTTGGCAGTACATCAAGTGTATCATATGCCAAGTACGCCCCCTATTGACGTCAATGACGGTAAATGGCCC
GCCTGGCATTATGCCCAGTACATGACCTTATGGGACTTTCCTACTTGGCAGTACATCTACGTATTAGTCA
TCGCTATTACCATGGTGATGCGGTTTTGGCAGTACATCAATGGGCGTGGATAGCGGTTTGACTCACGGGG
ATTTCCAAGTCTCCACCCCATTGACGTCAATGGGAGTTTGTTTTGGCACCAAAATCAACGGGACTTTCCA
AAATGTCGTAACAACTCCGCCCCATTGACGCAAATGGGCGGTAGGCGTGTACGGTGGGAGGTCTATATAA
GCAGAGCTGGTTTAGTGAACCGTCAGATCCGCTAGCGCTACCGGTCGCCACCATGGTGAGCAAGGGCGAG
GAGGATAACATGGCCATCATCAAGGAGTTCATGCGCTTCAAGGTGCACATGGAGGGCTCCGTGAACGGCC
ACGAGTTCGAGATCGAGGGCGAGGGCGAGGGCCGCCCCTACGAGGGCACCCAGACCGCCAAGCTGAAGGT
GACCAAGGGTGGCCCCCTGCCCTTCGCCTGGGACATCCTGTCCCCTCAGTTCATGTACGGCTCCAAGGCC
TACGTGAAGCACCCCGCCGACATCCCCGACTACTTGAAGCTGTCCTTCCCCGAGGGCTTCAAGTGGGAGC
GCGTGATGAACTTCGAGGACGGCGGCGTGGTGACCGTGACCCAGGACTCCTCCCTGCAGGACGGCGAGTT
CATCTACAAGGTGAAGCTGCGCGGCACCAACTTCCCCTCCGACGGCCCCGTAATGCAGAAGAAGACCATG
GGCTGGGAGGCCTCCTCCGAGCGGATGTACCCCGAGGACGGCGCCCTGAAGGGCGAGATCAAGCAGAGGC
TGAAGCTGAAGGACGGCGGCCACTACGACGCTGAGGTCAAGACCACCTACAAGGCCAAGAAGCCCGTGCA
GCTGCCCGGCGCCTACAACGTCAACATCAAGTTGGACATCACCTCCCACAACGAGGACTACACCATCGTG
GAACAGTACGAACGCGCCGAGGGCCGCCACTCCACCGGCGGCATGGACGAGCTGTACAAGTCCGGACTCA
GATCTCGAGGGTCGACCATGAGCGCCTCCGCGTCGGTCGGGGGCCAGGTCCCCCAGCCACCCCCGGGCCC
GGCCGCTGCTCTGCCTCCCGGTTCTGCCGCGCGGGCCCTGCATGTGGAGCTGCCGTCTCAGCAGCGGCGT
CTTCGACATCTTCGGAACATTGCTGCCCGGAACATTGTTAATAGAAATGGCCATCAGCTCCTTGATACCT
ACTTTACACTTCACTTGTGTAGTACTGAAAAGATATATAAAGAATTTTATAGAAGTGAAGTGATTAAGAA
TTCCTTGAATCCCACGTGGCGAAGTCTCGATTTTGGAATTATGCCAGACCGTCTTGATACATCTGTGTCT
TGTTTCGTGGTGAAGATATGGGGTGGAAAGGAGAACATCTACCAGCTGTTGATTGAATGGAAAGTCTGTT
TGGATGGGCTGAAATACTTGGGTCAGCAGATTCATGCCCGAAACCAAAATGAAATAATTTTTGGGCTGAA
TGATGGATACTATGGTGCTCCATTTGAACATAAGGGTTATTCAAATGCTCAGAAGACTATTCTTCTGCAG
GTGGATCAGAACTGTGTTCGCAATTCTTACGATGTCTTCTCTTTGCTACGGCTTCATAGAGCCCAGTGTG
CAATTAAACAGACTCAGGTAACTGTTCAGAAAATTGGAAAGGAAATTGAAGAAAAACTAAGACTCACATC
TACAAGCAATGAACTGAAAAAAAAAAGTGAATGCCTGCAGTTAAAAATTTTGGTGCTTCAGAATGAACTG
GAACGGCAGAAGAAAGCTTTGGGACGGGAGGTGGCATTACTGCATAAGCAACAAATTGCATTACAAGACA
AAGGAAGTGCATTTTCAGCTGAGCACCTCAAACTTCAACTCCAGAAGGAATCCCTAAATGAGCTGAGGAA
GGAGTGCACTGCAAAAAGAGAACTCTTCTTGAAGACTAATGCTCAGTTGACAATTCGTTGCAGGCAGTTA
CTCTCTGAGCTTTCCTACATTTACCCTATTGATTTGAATGAACATAAGGATTACTTTGTATGCGGTGTCA
AGTTGCCTAATTCTGAGGACTTCCAAGCAAAAGATGATGGAAGCATTGCTGTTGCCCTTGGTTATACTGC
ACATCTGGTCTCCATGATTTCCTTTTTCCTACAAGTGCCCCTCAGATATCCTATAATTCATAAGGGGTCT
AGATCAACAATCAAAGACAATATCAATGACAAACTGACGGAAAAGGAGAGAGAGTTTCCACTGTATCCAA
AAGGAGGGGAGAAGTTGCAGTTTGATTATGGTGTCTATCTTCTGAACAAAAATATAGCACAGCTAAGATA
TCAACATGGACTAGGGACTCCAGACTTGCGGCAAACCCTTCCCAACCTGAAAAACTTCATGGAGCATGGA
CTAATGGTCAGGTGTGACAGACATCACACCTCCAGTGCAATCCCTGTTCCTAAGAGACAAAGCTCCATAT
TTGGGGGTGCAGATGTAGGCTTCTCTGGGGGGATCCCTGCACCAGACAAAGGACATCGAAAACGGGCCAG
CTCTGAGAATGAGAGACTTCAGTACAAAACCCCTCCTCCCAGTTACAACTCAGCATTAGCCCAGCCTGTG
ACCACCGTCCCCTCCATGGGAGAGACCGAGAGAAAGATAACATCTCTATCCTCCTCCTTGGATACCTCCT
TGGACTTCTCCAAAGAAAACAAGAAAAAAGGAGAGGATCTAGTTGGCAGCTTAAACGGAGGCCACGCGAA
TGTGCACCCTAGCCAAGAACAAGGAGAAGCCCTCTCCGGGCACCGGGCCACAGTCAATGGCACTCTCCTA
CCCAGCGAGCAGGCCGGGTCCGCCAGTGTCCAGCTTCCAGGCGAGTTCCACCCAGTCTCAGAAGCTGAGC
TCTGCTGTACTGTGGAGCAAGCAGAAGAAATCATCGGGCTGGAAGCCACAGGTTTCGCCTCAGGTGATCA
GCTAGAAGCATTTAACTGCATCCCAGTGGACAGTGCTGTGGCAGTAGAGTGTGACGAACAAGTTCTGGGA
GAATTTGAAGAGTTCTCCCGAAGGATCTATGCACTGAATGAAAACGTATCCAGCTTCCGCCGGCCGCGCA
GGAGTTCCGATAAGTGAGCGGCCGCAGATCCACCGGATCTAGATAACTGATCATAATCAGCCATACCACA
TTTGTAGAGGTTTTACTTGCTTTAAAAAACCTCCCACACCTCCCCCTGAACCTGAAACATAAAATGAATG
CAATTGTTGTTGTTAACTTGTTTATTGCAGCTTATAATGGTTACAAATAAAGCAATAGCATCACAAATTT
CACAAATAAAGCATTTTTTTCACTGCATTCTAGTTGTGGTTTGTCCAAACTCATCAATGTATCTTAACGC
GTAAATTGTAAGCGTTAATATTTTGTTAAAATTCGCGTTAAATTTTTGTTAAATCAGCTCATTTTTTAAC
CAATAGGCCGAAATCGGCAAAATCCCTTATAAATCAAAAGAATAGACCGAGATAGGGT
[37 nt withheld, positions 3839-3875]
AAAGAACGTGGACTCCAACGTCAAAGG
[49 nt withheld, positions 3903-3951]
T
[91 nt withheld, positions 3953-4043]
G
[124 nt withheld, positions 4045-4168]
CAGGTGGCACTTTTCGGGGAAATGTGCGCGGAACCCCTATTTGTTTATTTTTCTAAATACATTCAAATAT
GTATCCGCTCATGAGACAATAACCCTGATAAATGCTTCAATAATATTGAAAAAGGAAGAGTCCTGAGGCG
GAAAGAACCAGCTGTGGAATGTGTGTCAGTTAGGGTGTGGAAAGTCCCCAGGCTCCCCAGCAGGCAGAAG
TATGCAAAGCATGCATCTCAATTAGTCAGCAACCAGGTGTGGAAAGTCCCCAGGCTCCCCAGCAGGCAGA
AGTATGCAAAGCATGCATCTCAATTAGTCAGCAACCATAGTCCCGCCCCTAACTCCGCCCATCCCGCCCC
TAACTCCGCCCAGTTCCGCCCATTCTCCGCCCCATGGCTGACTAATTTTTTTTATTTATGCAGAGGCCGA
GGCCGCCTCGGCCTCTGAGCTATTCCAGAAGTAGTGAGGAGGCTTTTTTGGAGGCCTAGGCTTTTGCAAA
GATCGATCAAGAGACAGGATGAGGATCGTTTCGCATGATTGAACAAGATGGATTGCACGCAGGTTCTCCG
GCCGCTTGGGTGGAGAGGCTATTCGGCTATGACTGGGCACAACAGACAATCGGCTGCTCTGATGCCGCCG
TGTTCCGGCTGTCAGCGCAGGGGCGCCCGGTTCTTTTTGTCAAGACCGACCTGTCCGGTGCCCTGAATGA
ACTGCAAGACGAGGCAGCGCGGCTATCGTGGCTGGCCACGACGGGCGTTCCTTGCGCAGCTGTGCTCGAC
GTTGTCACTGAAGCGGGAAGGGACTGGCTGCTATTGGGCGAAGTGCCGGGGCAGGATCTCCTGTCATCTC
ACCTTGCTCCTGCCGAGAAAGTATCCATCATGGCTGATGCAATGCGGCGGCTGCATACGCTTGATCCGGC
TACCTGCCCATTCGACCACCAAGCGAAACATCGCATCGAGCGAGCACGTACTCGGATGGAAGCCGGTCTT
GTCGATCAGGATGATCTGGACGAAGAGCATCAGGGGCTCGCGCCAGCCGAACTGTTCGCCAGGCTCAAGG
CGAGCATGCCCGACGGCGAGGATCTCGTCGTGACCCATGGCGATGCCTGCTTGCCGAATATCATGGTGGA
AAATGGCCGCTTTTCTGGATTCATCGACTGTGGCCGGCTGGGTGTGGCGGACCGCTATCAGGACATAGCG
TTGGCTACCCGTGATATTGCTGAAGAGCTTGGCGGCGAATGGGCTGACCGCTTCCTCGTGCTTTACGGTA
TCGCCGCTCCCGATTCGCAGCGCATCGCCTTCTATCGCCTTCTTGACGAGTTCTTCTGAGCGGGACTCTG
GGGTTCGAAATGACCGACCAAGCGACGCCCAACCTGCCATCACGAGATTTCGATTCCACCGCCGCCTTCT
ATGAAAGGTTGGGCTTCGGAATCGTTTTCCGGGACGCCGGCTGGATGATCCTCCAGCGCGGGGATCTCAT
GCTGGAGTTCTTCGCCCACCCTAGGGGGAGGCTAACTGAAACACGGAAGGAGACAATACCGGAAGGAACC
CGCGCTATGACGGCAATAAAAAGACAGAATAAAACGCACGGTGTTGGGTCGTTTGTTCATAAACGCGGGG
TTCGGTCCCAGGGCTGGCACTCTGTCGATACCCCACCGAGACCCCATTGGGGCCAATACGCCCGCGTTTC
TTCCTTTTCCCCACCCCACCCCCCAAGTTCGGGTGAAGGCCCAGGGCTCGCAGCCAACGTCGGGGCGGCA
GGCCCTGCCATAGCCTCAGGTTACTCATATATACTTTAGATTGATTTAAAACTTCATTTTTAATTTAAAA
GGATCTAGGTGAAGATCCTTTTTGATAATCTCATGACCAAAATCCCTTAACGTGAGTTTTCGTTCCACTG
AGCGTCAGACCCCGTAGAAAAGATCAAAGGATCTTCTTGAGATCCTTTTTTTCTGCGCGTAATCTGCTGC
TTGCAAACAAAAAAACCACCGCTACCAGCGGTGGTTTGTTTGCCGGATCAAGAGCTACCAACTCTTTTTC
CGAAGGTAACTGGCTTCAGCAGAGCGCAGATACCAAATACTGTTCTTCTAGTGTAGCCGTAGTTAGGCCA
CCACTTCAAGAACTCTGTAGCACCGCCTACATACCTCGCTCTGCTAATCCTGTTACCAGTGGCTGCTGCC
AGTGGCGATAAGTCGTGTCTTACCGGGTTGGACTCAAGACGATAGTTACCGGATAAGGCGCAGCGGTCGG
GCTGAACGGGGGGTTCGTGCACACAGCCCAGCTTGGAGCGAACGACCTACACCGAACTGAGATACCTACA
GCGTGAGCTATGAGAAAGCGCCACGCTTCCCGAAGGGAGAAAGGCGGACAGGTATCCGGTAAGCGGCAGG
GTCGGAACAGGAGAGCGCACGAGGGAGCTTCCAGGGGGAAACGCCTGGTATCTTTATAGTCCTGTCGGGT
TTCGCCACCTCTGACTTGAGCGTCGATTTTTGTGATGCTCGTCAGGGGGGCGGAGCCTATGGAAAAACGC
CAGCAACGCGGCCTTTTTACGGTTCCTGGCCTTTTGCTGGCCTTTTGCTCACATGTTCTTTCCTGCGTTA
TCCCCTGATTCTGTGGATAACCGTATTACCGCCATGCAT
